>Addgene plasmid #43212 | I-TTGC | depositor partial sequence | sequence record 58477 | I-TTGC sequence 424 bps
CGTCTCCTGACCCCAGAGCAGGTCGTGGCCATTGCCTCGAATGGAGGGGGCAAACAGGCGTTGGAAACCG
TACAACGATTGCTGCCGGTGCTGTGCCAAGCGCACGGACTCACCCCAGAGCAGGTCGTGGCCATTGCCTC
GAATGGAGGGGGCAAACAGGCGTTGGAAACCGTACAACGATTGCTGCCGGTGCTGTGCCAAGCGCACGGC
CTCACCCCAGAGCAGGTCGTGGCAATCGCGAGCAATAACGGCGGAAAACAGGCTTTGGAAACGGTGCAGA
GGCTCCTTCCAGTGCTGTGCCAAGCGCACGGATTAACCCCAGAGCAGGTCGTGGCGATCGCAAGCCACGA
CGGAGGAAAGCAAGCCTTGGAAACAGTACAGAGGCTGTTGCCTGTGCTGTGCCAAGCGCATGGCTTAAGA
GACG
