>Addgene plasmid #43212 | I-TTGC | addgene partial sequence | sequence record 61978 | M13-F20 5'-TGTAAAACGACGGCCAGT-3'
GGCGAATTGGGCCCTCTAGATGCATGCTCGAGCGGCCGCCAGTGTGATGGATATCTGCAGAATTCGCCCT
TAAGTATCTTTCCTGTGCCCACGTCTCTTAAGCCATGCGCTTGGCACAGCACAGGCAACAGCCTCTGTAC
TGTTTCCAAGGCTTGCTTTCCTCCGTCGTGGCTTGCGATCGCCACGACCTGCTCTGGGGTTAATCCGTGC
GCTTGGCACAGCACTGGAAGGAGCCTCTGCACCGTTTCCAAAGCCTGTTTTCCGCCGTTATTGCTCGCGA
TTGCCACGACCTGCTCTGGGGTGAGGCCGTGCGCTTGGCACAGCACCGGCAGCAATCGTTGTACGGTTTC
CAACGCCTGTTTGCCCCCTCCATTCGAGGCAATGGCCACGACCTGCTCTGGGGTGAGTCCGTGCGCTTGG
CACAGCACCGGCAGCAATCGTTGTACGGTTTCCAACGCCTGTTTGCCCCCTCCATTCGAGGCAATGGCCA
CGACCTGCTCTGGGGTCAGGAGACGCGCTAGGACGGCATCTATATAAGGGCGAATTCCAGCACACTGGCG
GCCGTTACTAGTGGATCCGAGCTCGGTACCAAGCTTGATGCATAGCTTGAGTATTCTATAGTGTCACCTA
AATAGCTTGGCGTAATCATGGTCATAGCTGTTTCCTGTGTGAAATTGTTATCCGCTCACAATTCCACACA
ACATACGAGCCGGAAGCATAAAGTGTAAAGCCTGGGGTGCCTAATGAGTGAGCTAACTCACATTAATTGC
GTTGCGCTCACTGCCCGCTTTCCAGTCGGGAAACCTGTCGTGCCAGCTGCATTAATGAATCGGCCAACGC
GCGGGGAGAGGCGGTTTGCGTATTGGGCGCTCTTCCGCTT
