[The description below was written by a language model from this plasmid's Addgene catalogue record.]
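Description:
I-TTGC is a bacterial cloning plasmid built on the commercial pCRII-TOPO backbone (about 4 kb without insert), carrying a 424 bp synthetic insert introduced by TOPO cloning. It is maintained at high copy in E. coli and carries both ampicillin and kanamycin resistance markers, as is standard for this backbone. The insert sits between the T7 and M13-reverse priming sites, which the record lists for sequence verification. No feature table is provided, so the positions of the origin, resistance genes and flanking elements are not documented beyond what the backbone name implies.

The record gives no description of the insert other than its name, synthetic origin and size. The plasmid was deposited with a publication describing a TALEN genome-editing system for generating human stem cell-based disease models. In that context, the name plausibly denotes a pre-assembled block of four TALE repeats recognising the bases T-T-G-C, with the "I" prefix perhaps indicating its position in a hierarchical assembly scheme. An insert of roughly 400 bp fits four repeat units of about 34 codons each. This reading is an inference from the name and size, not something the record states.

The plasmid has no stated promoter-driven expression cassette, reporter or mammalian selection element, so it appears to be a storage and source vector rather than an expression construct. Its likely use is as one member of a library of modular parts, from which the insert is excised or amplified and joined with other modules to build custom TALE DNA-binding arrays for nucleases.
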