Addgene plasmid #43212: I-TTGC
Depositing lab: Chad Cowan & Kiran Musunuru. Depositing organization: Harvard University. Publication: A TALEN Genome-Editing System for Generating Human Stem Cell-Based Disease Models. Ding Q, Lee YK, Schaefer EA, Peters DT, Veres A, Kim K, Kuperwasser N, Motola DL, Meissner TB, Hendriks WT, Trevisan M, Gupta RM, Moisan A, Banks E, Friesen M, Schinzel RT, Xia F, Tang A, Xia Y, Figueroa E, Wann A, Ahfeldt T, Daheron L, Zhang F, Rubin LL, Peng LF, Chung RT, Musunuru K, Cowan CA. Cell Stem Cell. 2012 Dec 12. pii: S1934-5909(12)00645-5. doi: 10.1016/j.stem.2012.11.011. PubMed 23246482.
Backbone
  Vector backbone: pCRII-TOPO
  Backbone manufacturer: Invitrogen
  Backbone size w/o insert (bp): 3973
  Vector type: Bacterial Cloning
Growth in bacteria
  Bacterial resistance: Ampicillin and Kanamycin, 100 & 50 μg/mL
  Growth temperature: 37°C
  Growth strain: Top10
  Copy number: High Copy
Gene/Insert
  Gene/Insert name: I-TTGC
  Species: Synthetic
  Insert size (bp): 424
  Cloning method: TOPO Cloning
  Sequencing primers: 5′ T7; 3′ M13-rev
Terms and licenses: Academic/Nonprofit Terms; Industry Terms: Not Available to Industry
How to cite: I-TTGC was a gift from Chad Cowan & Kiran Musunuru (Addgene plasmid # 43212 ; http://n2t.net/addgene:43212 ; RRID:Addgene_43212)
